>Addgene plasmid #177854 | pET Duet1 His6 SUMO D14 | addgene full sequence | sequence record 350011 | Addgene NGS Result
GCGCCAGGGTGGTTTTTCTTTTCACCAGTGAGACGGGCAACAGCTGATTGCCCTTCACCGCCTGGCCCTG
AGAGAGTTGCAGCAAGCGGTCCACGCTGGTTTGCCCCAGCAGGCGAAAATCCTGTTTGATGGTGGTTAAC
GGCGGGATATAACATGAGCTGTCTTCGGTATCGTCGTATCCCACTACCGAGATATCCGCACCAACGCGCA
GCCCGGACTCGGTAATGGCGCGCATTGCGCCCAGCGCCATCTGATCGTTGGCAACCAGCATCGCAGTGGG
AACGATGCCCTCATTCAGCATTTGCATGGTTTGTTGAAAACCGGACATGGCACTCCAGTCGCCTTCCCGT
TCCGCTATCGGCTGAATTTGATTGCGAGTGAGATATTTATGCCAGCCAGCCAGACGCAGACGCGCCGAGA
CAGAACTTAATGGGCCCGCTAACAGCGCGATTTGCTGGTGACCCAATGCGACCAGATGCTCCACGCCCAG
TCGCGTACCGTCTTCATGGGAGAAAATAATACTGTTGATGGGTGTCTGGTCAGAGACATCAAGAAATAAC
GCCGGAACATTAGTGCAGGCAGCTTCCACAGCAATGGCATCCTGGTCATCCAGCGGATAGTTAATGATCA
GCCCACTGACGCGTTGCGCGAGAAGATTGTGCACCGCCGCTTTACAGGCTTCGACGCCGCTTCGTTCTAC
CATCGACACCACCACGCTGGCACCCAGTTGATCGGCGCGAGATTTAATCGCCGCGACAATTTGCGACGGC
GCGTGCAGGGCCAGACTGGAGGTGGCAACGCCAATCAGCAACGACTGTTTGCCCGCCAGTTGTTGTGCCA
CGCGGTTGGGAATGTAATTCAGCTCCGCCATCGCCGCTTCCACTTTTTCCCGCGTTTTCGCAGAAACGTG
GCTGGCCTGGTTCACCACGCGGGAAACGGTCTGATAAGAGACACCGGCATACTCTGCGACATCGTATAAC
GTTACTGGTTTCACATTCACCACCCTGAATTGACTCTCTTCCGGGCGCTATCATGCCATACCGCGAAAGG
TTTTGCGCCATTCGATGGTGTCCGGGATCTCGACGCTCTCCCTTATGCGACTCCTGCATTAGGAAGCAGC
CCAGTAGTAGGTTGAGGCCGTTGAGCACCGCCGCCGCAAGGAATGGTGCATGCAAGGAGATGGCGCCCAA
CAGTCCCCCGGCCACGGGGCCTGCCACCATACCCACGCCGAAACAAGCGCTCATGAGCCCGAAGTGGCGA
GCCCGATCTTCCCCATCGGTGATGTCGGCGATATAGGCGCCAGCAACCGCACCTGTGGCGCCGGTGATGC
CGGCCACGATGCGTCCGGCGTAGAGGATCGAGATCTCGATCCCGCGAAATTAATACGACTCACTATAGGG
GAATTGTGAGCGGATAACAATTCCCCTCTAGAAATAATTTTGTTTAACTTTAAGAAGGAGATATACCATG
GGTCATCACCATCATCATCACGGGTCGGACTCAGAAGTCAATCAAGAAGCTAAGCCAGAGGTCAAGCCAG
AAGTCAAGCCTGAGACTCACATCAATTTAAAGGTGTCCGATGGATCTTCAGAGATCTTCTTCAAGATCAA
AAAGACCACTCCTTTAAGAAGGCTGATGGAAGCGTTCGCTAAAAGACAGGGTAAGGAAATGGACTCCTTA
AGATTCTTGTACGACGGTATTAGAATTCAAGCTGATCAGGCCCCTGAAGATTTGGACATGGAGGATAACG
ATATTATTGAGGCTCACCGCGAACAGATTGGAGGTGGATCCTCGGGCGCAAGTCTGCTGCAAATCCTGAA
TGTCCGTGTGGTCGGCTCTGGTGAACGTGTTGTCGTCCTGTCGCATGGCTTCGGTACGGATCAGAGTGCG
TGGTCCCGTGTGCTGCCGTATCTGACCCGTGATCATCGCGTGGTTCTGTACGACCTGGTTTGCGCTGGCA
GCGTCAACCCGGATCACTTTGACTTCCGTCGCTATGATAATCTGGACGCATACGTTGATGACCTGCTGGC
TATTCTGGATGCGCTGCGTATCCCGCGCTGTGCCTTTGTTGGCCATAGCGTCTCTGCCATGATTGGTATC
CTGGCAAGCATTCGTCGCCCGGACCTGTTTGCTAAACTGGTGCTGATCGGTGCGAGCCCGCGCTTCCTGA
ACGATTCTGACTATCACGGCGGTTTTGAACTGGAAGAAATTCAGCAAGTTTTCGATGCAATGGGTGCTAA
TTATTCTGCATGGGCAACCGGTTACGCACCGCTGGCCGTGGGTGCAGACGTTCCGGCGGCCGTCCAGGAA
TTTAGTCGTACGCTGTTCAACATGCGCCCGGATATCTCCCTGCATGTGTGCCAAACCGTTTTTAAAACGG
ACCTGCGTGGTGTCCTGGGTATGGTGCGTGCACCGTGTGTCGTGGTTCAGACCACGCGTGATGTCTCAGT
GCCGGCCTCGGTGGCAGCTTACCTGAAAGCACATCTGGGCGGTCGCACCACGGTTGAATTTCTGCAAACC
GAAGGTCACCTGCCGCATCTGTCTGCCCCGTCACTGCTGGCTCAGGTGCTGCGTCGTGCTCTGGCCCGTT
ACTAAGCGGCCGCACTCGAGCACCACCACCACCACCACTGAGATCCGGCTGCTAACAAAGCCCGAAAGGA
AGCTGAGTTGGCTGCTGCCACCGCTGAGCAATAACTAGCATAACCCCTTGGGGCCTCTAAACGGGTCTTG
AGGGGTTTTTTGCTGAAAGGAGGAACTATATCCGGATTGGCGAATGGG
[124 nt withheld, positions 2779-2902]
C
[91 nt withheld, positions 2904-2994]
A
[49 nt withheld, positions 2996-3044]
CCTTTGACGTTGGAGTCCACGTTCTTT
[37 nt withheld, positions 3072-3108]
ACCCTATCTCGGTCTATTCTTTTGATTTATAAGGGATTTTGCCGATTTCGGCCTATTGGTTAAAAAATGA
GCTGATTTAACAAAAATTTAACGCGAATTTTAACAAAATATTAACGCTTACAATTTAGGTGGCACTTTTC
GGGGAAATGTGCGCGGAACCCCTATTTGTTTATTTTTCTAAATACATTCAAATATGTATCCGCTCATGAG
ACAATAACCCTGATAAATGCTTCAATAATATTGAAAAAGGAAGAGTATGAGTATTCAACATTTCCGTGTC
GCCCTTATTCCCTTTTTTGCGGCATTTTGCCTTCCTGTTTTTGCTCACCCAGAAACGCTGGTGAAAGTAA
AAGATGCTGAAGATCAGTTGGGTGCACGAGTGGGTTACATCGAACTGGATCTCAACAGCGGTAAGATCCT
TGAGAGTTTTCGCCCCGAAGAACGTTTTCCAATGATGAGCACTTTTAAAGTTCTGCTATGTGGCGCGGTA
TTATCCCGTATTGACGCCGGGCAAGAGCAACTCGGTCGCCGCATACACTATTCTCAGAATGACTTGGTTG
AGTACTCACCAGTCACAGAAAAGCATCTTACGGATGGCATGACAGTAAGAGAATTATGCAGTGCTGCCAT
AACCATGAGTGATAACACTGCGGCCAACTTACTTCTGACAACGATCGGAGGACCGAAGGAGCTAACCGCT
TTTTTGCACAACATGGGGGATCATGTAACTCGCCTTGATCGTTGGGAACCGGAGCTGAATGAAGCCATAC
CAAACGACGAGCGTGACACCACGATGCCTGCAGCAATGGCAACAACGTTGCGCAAACTATTAACTGGCGA
ACTACTTACTCTAGCTTCCCGGCAACAATTAATAGACTGGATGGAGGCGGATAAAGTTGCAGGACCACTT
CTGCGCTCGGCCCTTCCGGCTGGCTGGTTTATTGCTGATAAATCTGGAGCCGGTGAGCGTGGTTCTCGCG
GTATCATTGCAGCACTGGGGCCAGATGGTAAGCCCTCCCGTATCGTAGTTATCTACACGACGGGGAGTCA
GGCAACTATGGATGAACGAAATAGACAGATCGCTGAGATAGGTGCCTCACTGATTAAGCATTGGTAACTG
TCAGACCAAGTTTACTCATATATACTTTAGATTGATTTAAAACTTCATTTTTAATTTAAAAGGATCTAGG
TGAAGATCCTTTTTGATAATCTCATGACCAAAATCCCTTAACGTGAGTTTTCGTTCCACTGAGCGTCAGA
CCCCGTAGAAAAGATCAAAGGATCTTCTTGAGATCCTTTTTTTCTGCGCGTAATCTGCTGCTTGCAAACA
AAAAAACCACCGCTACCAGCGGTGGTTTGTTTGCCGGATCAAGAGCTACCAACTCTTTTTCCGAAGGTAA
CTGGCTTCAGCAGAGCGCAGATACCAAATACTGTCCTTCTAGTGTAGCCGTAGTTAGGCCACCACTTCAA
GAACTCTGTAGCACCGCCTACATACCTCGCTCTGCTAATCCTGTTACCAGTGGCTGCTGCCAGTGGCGAT
AAGTCGTGTCTTACCGGGTTGGACTCAAGACGATAGTTACCGGATAAGGCGCAGCGGTCGGGCTGAACGG
GGGGTTCGTGCACACAGCCCAGCTTGGAGCGAACGACCTACACCGAACTGAGATACCTACAGCGTGAGCT
ATGAGAAAGCGCCACGCTTCCCGAAGGGAGAAAGGCGGACAGGTATCCGGTAAGCGGCAGGGTCGGAACA
GGAGAGCGCACGAGGGAGCTTCCAGGGGGAAACGCCTGGTATCTTTATAGTCCTGTCGGGTTTCGCCACC
TCTGACTTGAGCGTCGATTTTTGTGATGCTCGTCAGGGGGGCGGAGCCTATGGAAAAACGCCAGCAACGC
GGCCTTTTTACGGTTCCTGGCCTTTTGCTGGCCTTTTGCTCACATGTTCTTTCCTGCGTTATCCCCTGAT
TCTGTGGATAACCGTATTACCGCCTTTGAGTGAGCTGATACCGCTCGCCGCAGCCGAACGACCGAGCGCA
GCGAGTCAGTGAGCGAGGAAGCGGAAGAGCGCCTGATGCGGTATTTTCTCCTTACGCATCTGTGCGGTAT
TTCACACCGCAATGGTGCACTCTCAGTACAATCTGCTCTGATGCCGCATAGTTAAGCCAGTATACACTCC
GCTATCGCTACGTGACTGGGTCATGGCTGCGCCCCGACACCCGCCAACACCCGCTGACGCGCCCTGACGG
GCTTGTCTGCTCCCGGCATCCGCTTACAGACAAGCTGTGACCGTCTCCGGGAGCTGCATGTGTCAGAGGT
TTTCACCGTCATCACCGAAACGCGCGAGGCAGCTGCGGTAAAGCTCATCAGCGTGGTCGTGAAGCGATTC
ACAGATGTCTGCCTGTTCATCCGCGTCCAGCTCGTTGAGTTTCTCCAGAAGCGTTAATGTCTGGCTTCTG
ATAAAGCGGGCCATGTTAAGGGCGGTTTTTTCCTGTTTGGTCACTGATGCCTCCGTGTAAGGGGGATTTC
TGTTCATGGGGGTAATGATACCGATGAAACGAGAGAGGATGCTCACGATACGGGTTACTGATGATGAACA
TGCCCGGTTACTGGAACGTTGTGAGGGTAAACAACTGGCGGTATGGATGCGGCGGGACCAGAGAAAAATC
ACTCAGGGTCAATGCCAGCGCTTCGTTAATACAGATGTAGGTGTTCCACAGGGTAGCCAGCAGCATCCTG
CGATGCAGATCCGGAACATAATGGTGCAGGGCGCTGACTTCCGCGTTTCCAGACTTTACGAAACACGGAA
ACCGAAGACCATTCATGTTGTTGCTCAGGTCGCAGACGTTTTGCAGCAGCAGTCGCTTCACGTTCGCTCG
CGTATCGGTGATTCATTCTGCTAACCAGTAAGGCAACCCCGCCAGCCTAGCCGGGTCCTCAACGACAGGA
GCACGATCATGCGCACCCGTGGGGCCGCCATGCCGGCGATAATGGCCTGCTTCTCGCCGAAACGTTTGGT
GGCGGGACCAGTGACGAAGGCTTGAGCGAGGGCGTGCAAGATTCCGAATACCGCAAGCGACAGGCCGATC
ATCGTCGCGCTCCAGCGAAAGCGGTCCTCGCCGAAAATGACCCAGAGCGCTGCCGGCACCTGTCCTACGA
GTTGCATGATAAAGAAGACAGTCATAAGTGCGGCGACGATAGTCATGCCCCGCGCCCACCGGAAGGAGCT
GACTGGGTTGAAGGCTCTCAAGGGCATCGGTCGAGATCCCGGTGCCTAATGAGTGAGCTAACTTACATTA
ATTGCGTTGCGCTCACTGCCCGCTTTCCAGTCGGGAAACCTGTCGTGCCAGCTGCATTAATGAATCGGCC
AACGCGCGGGGAGAGGCGGTTTGCGTATTGG
Features (pLannotate 1.2.2; 20 found; start..end, strand, type, name):
    995..1072    -  promoter       lacI promoter: lacI
   1080..1359    -  CDS            TcR (fragment): tetracycline efflux protein; tet; confers resistance to tetracycline
   1381..1399    +  promoter       T7 promoter: promoter for bacteriophage T7 RNA polymerase
   1400..1424    +  protein_bind   lac operator: The lac repressor binds to the lac operator to inhibit transcription in E. coli. This inhibition can be relieved by adding lactose or isopropyl-β-D-thiogalactopyranoside (IPTG). lac repressor encoded by lacI
   1439..1461    +  RBS            RBS: efficient ribosome binding site from bacteriophage T7 gene 10 (Olins and Rangwala, 1989)
   1498..1785    +  CDS            SUMO: cleavable ubiquitin-like protein tag; S. cerevisiae SMT3 (truncated and modified); modified to prevent cleavage by eukaryotic SUMO proteases
   1792..2592    +  CDS            D14 (fragment): D14_ORYSJ - Also known as D88 From Oryza sativa subsp. japonica (Rice).
   2611..2628    +  CDS            9xHis (fragment): 9xHis affinity tag
   2638..2687    +  CDS            SET1 (fragment): solubility-enhancement tag derived from T7 phage gene 10B
   2695..2742    +  terminator     T7 terminator: transcription terminator for bacteriophage T7 RNA polymerase
   2779..3207    +  rep_origin     f1 ori (sequence partly withheld): f1 bacteriophage origin of replication; arrow indicates direction of (+) strand synthesis
   3260..3364    +  promoter       AmpR promoter: bla
   3365..4225    +  CDS            AmpR: β-lactamase; bla; confers resistance to ampicillin, carbenicillin, and related antibiotics
   4396..4984    +  rep_origin     ori: high-copy-number ColE1/pMB1/pBR322/pUC origin of replication
   5170..5309    -  misc_feature   bom: basis of mobility region from pBR322
   5411..5602    -  CDS            rop: Rop protein, which maintains plasmids at low copy number; rop
   5619..5999    +  CDS            YPB1_ECOLX: Protein predicted: Swiss-Prot protein existence level 4. From Escherichia coli.
   6071..6362    -  CDS            TcR (fragment): tetracycline efflux protein; tet; confers resistance to tetracycline
   6377..6398    -  protein_bind   CAP binding site: CAP binding activates transcription in the presence of cAMP. E. coli catabolite activator protein
   6411..994     -  CDS            lacI (across the origin): lac repressor; lacI; The lac repressor binds to the lac operator to inhibit transcription in E. coli. This inhibition can be relieved by adding lactose or isopropyl-β-D-thiogalactopyranoside (IPTG).
