[The description below was written by a language model from this plasmid's Addgene catalogue record and pLannotate feature annotations shown in this document.]
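Description:
pET Duet1 His6 SUMO D14 is a bacterial expression plasmid of about 6.5 kb for producing rice (Oryza sativa) D14, the DWARF14 alpha/beta hydrolase involved in strigolactone signalling, as a tagged recombinant protein in E. coli. The catalogue lists the backbone as Novagen's pETDuet1. It is selected with ampicillin through the bla (AmpR) gene and replicates from a ColE1/pBR322-type origin accompanied by the bom region and the rop gene, which is consistent with the low copy number recorded. An f1 origin is also present, along with residual tetracycline-resistance gene fragments that are not functional markers.

Expression is driven by a T7 promoter fused to a lac operator, followed by the phage T7 gene 10 ribosome binding site, and the plasmid carries its own lacI gene. Transcription therefore requires a host that supplies T7 RNA polymerase and is held off until IPTG is added. The D14 coding sequence was inserted between BamHI and NotI sites, directly downstream of a yeast SMT3-derived SUMO module. According to the catalogue, the N-terminal fusion is 6xHis-SUMO, which allows nickel-affinity purification and subsequent tag removal with a SUMO protease. The N-terminal His tag is not separately annotated in the feature table. D14 is annotated as a fragment, so the insert may not encode the full-length protein.

Downstream of the insert, the table shows a short His-tag fragment and a T7 gene 10-related fragment before the T7 terminator. Whether these are translated is not stated. Only one T7 promoter cassette is annotated, rather than the two expected of a Duet vector. The associated publication reports crystal structures of KAI2 and DWARF14, which suggests the plasmid was used to produce protein for structural work.
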