Addgene plasmid #177854: pET Duet1 His6 SUMO D14
Purpose: Bacterial Expression of D14
Depositing lab: Karsten Melcher. Depositing organization: Van Andel Research Institute. Publication: Crystal structures of two phytohormone signal-transducing alpha/beta hydrolases: karrikin-signaling KAI2 and strigolactone-signaling DWARF14. Zhao LH, Zhou XE, Wu ZS, Yi W, Xu Y, Li S, Xu TH, Liu Y, Chen RZ, Kovach A, Kang Y, Hou L, He Y, Xie C, Song W, Zhong D, Xu Y, Wang Y, Li J, Zhang C, Melcher K, Xu HE. Cell Res. 2013 Mar;23(3):436-9. doi: 10.1038/cr.2013.19. Epub 2013 Feb 5. PubMed 23381136.
Backbone
  Vector backbone: pETDuet1
  Backbone manufacturer: Novagen
  Vector type: Bacterial Expression
Growth in bacteria
  Bacterial resistance: Ampicillin, 100 μg/mL
  Growth temperature: 37°C
  Growth strain: DH5alpha
  Copy number: Low Copy
Gene/Insert
  Gene/Insert name: D14
  Species: Oryza sativa (rice)
  Tag / fusion protein: 6xHis-SUMO (N terminal on insert)
  Cloning method: Restriction Enzyme; 5′ cloning site BamHI (not destroyed); 3′ cloning site NotI (not destroyed)
  Sequencing primers: 5′ T7Prom; 3′ T7term
Terms and licenses: Academic/Nonprofit Terms; Industry Terms: Not Available to Industry
How to cite: pET Duet1 His6 SUMO D14 was a gift from Karsten Melcher (Addgene plasmid # 177854 ; http://n2t.net/addgene:177854 ; RRID:Addgene_177854)
